Addgene plasmid #202509: pJPT027-40 Angstrom 4TMD de novo_mRFP1_3x FLAG
Purpose: Express 40 Angstrom 4TMD de novo protein
Depositing lab: Neha Kamat. Depositing organization: Northwestern University. Publication: Enhancing extracellular vesicle cargo loading and functional delivery by engineering protein-lipid interactions. Peruzzi JA, Gunnels TF, Edelstein HI, Lu P, Baker D, Leonard JN, Kamat NP. Nat Commun. 2024 Jul 4;15(1):5618. doi: 10.1038/s41467-024-49678-z. PubMed 38965227.
Backbone
  Vector backbone: pTwist CMV Puro
  Backbone manufacturer: Twist
  Vector type: Mammalian Expression
Growth in bacteria
  Bacterial resistance: Ampicillin, 100 μg/mL
  Growth temperature: 37°C
  Growth strain: DH5alpha
  Copy number: High Copy
Gene/Insert
  Gene/Insert name: 40 Angstrom 4TMD de novo
  Species: H. sapiens (human)
  Promoter: CMV
  Tag / fusion protein: mRFP1-3x FLAG (C terminal on insert)
  Cloning method: Restriction Enzyme; 5′ cloning site Unknown (unknown if destroyed)
Terms and licenses: Academic/Nonprofit Terms; Industry Terms: Not Available to Industry
Depositor comments: Please visit https://doi.org/10.1101/2023.04.29.538810 for bioRxiv preprint.
How to cite: pJPT027-40 Angstrom 4TMD de novo_mRFP1_3x FLAG was a gift from Neha Kamat (Addgene plasmid # 202509 ; http://n2t.net/addgene:202509 ; RRID:Addgene_202509)
