[The description below was written by a language model from this plasmid's Addgene catalogue record and pLannotate feature annotations shown in this document.]
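Description:
pJPT027-40 Angstrom 4TMD de novo_mRFP1_3x FLAG is a mammalian expression plasmid built on the Twist pTwist CMV Puro backbone, with a sequenced length of about 7.2 kb. It is propagated in E. coli as a high-copy plasmid through a ColE1/pUC-type origin and selected with ampicillin via a full-length β-lactamase (AmpR) gene. For selection in mammalian cells, the backbone carries a separate cassette in which the human ubiquitin C promoter drives puromycin N-acetyltransferase, followed by a synthetic poly(A) signal. Bacterial rrnG and T7 terminators, extra poly(A) signals and short 5′ and 3′ β-globin insulator elements flank the expression units, presumably to limit transcriptional read-through and interference between cassettes.

The payload is a computationally designed ("de novo") protein with four transmembrane domains. The "40 Angstrom" in its name presumably refers to a dimension of the design such as the transmembrane span, though the record does not say so. It is fused at its C terminus to the monomeric red fluorescent protein mRFP1 and a 3x FLAG epitope. Expression comes from the CMV enhancer/promoter region annotated near the end of the circular map, which reads across the sequence origin into the insert, and transcripts are terminated by an SV40 poly(A) signal. The automated feature table annotates mRFP1 but not the de novo coding sequence or the FLAG tag, which likely occupy the unannotated stretches on either side of it. The catalogue lists the insert species as human, although the name indicates a designed protein. The fusion allows fluorescence tracking and anti-FLAG detection or pull-down. The associated publication concerns engineering protein–lipid interactions to improve cargo loading into extracellular vesicles.
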