Features (pLannotate 1.2.2; 19 found; start..end, strand, type, name):
    361..1035    +  CDS            mRFP1: mRFP1 is a basic (constitutively fluorescent) red fluorescent protein published in 2002, derived from Discosoma sp.. It is reported to be a somewhat slowly-maturing monomer with low acid sensitivity.
   1169..1290    -  polyA_signal   SV40 poly(A) signal: SV40 polyadenylation signal
   1313..1382    -  CDS            large T antigen (fragment): large T antigen from SV40 (simian virus 40)
   1405..1451    +  terminator     T7 terminator: transcription terminator for bacteriophage T7 RNA polymerase
   1481..1617    +  terminator     rrnG terminator: transcription terminator from the E. coli ribosomal RNA rrnG operon (Albrechtsen et al., 1991)
   1662..1733    +  misc_feature   3' β-globin insulator: insulator downstream of the human β-globin locus (Farrell et al., 2002)
   1959..2547    -  rep_origin     ori: high-copy-number ColE1/pMB1/pBR322/pUC origin of replication
   2719..2783    -  CDS            bla(M) (fragment): β-lactamase lacking the signal sequence; bla(M); allows cytosolic expression of β-lactamase
   3047..4256    +  promoter       UbC promoter: human ubiquitin C promoter
   4260..4857    +  CDS            PuroR (fragment): puromycin N-acetyltransferase; pac from Streptomyces; confers resistance to puromycin
   4886..4934    +  polyA_signal   poly(A) signal: synthetic polyadenylation signal
   5200..6060    +  CDS            AmpR: β-lactamase; bla; confers resistance to ampicillin, carbenicillin, and related antibiotics
   6073..6209    +  terminator     rrnG terminator: transcription terminator from the E. coli ribosomal RNA rrnG operon (Albrechtsen et al., 1991)
   6361..6432    +  misc_feature   5' β-globin insulator: insulator upstream of the human β-globin locus (Farrell et al., 2002)
   6437..6483    -  terminator     T7 terminator: transcription terminator for bacteriophage T7 RNA polymerase
   6501..6549    -  polyA_signal   poly(A) signal: synthetic polyadenylation signal
   6630..6933    +  enhancer       CMV enhancer: human cytomegalovirus immediate early enhancer
   7006..7023    -  promoter       CMV promoter (fragment): human cytomegalovirus (CMV) immediate early promoter
   7086..7137    +  promoter       CMVd2 promoter: truncated human cytomegalovirus (CMV) immediate early promoter that yields moderately reduced expression relative to the full-length promoter
>Addgene plasmid #202509 | pJPT027-40 Angstrom 4TMD de novo_mRFP1_3x FLAG | addgene full sequence | sequence record 398266 | Addgene NGS Result
GACACACCCGCCAGCGGCCGCGCCACCATGGGCAGCACCAGAACCGAGATCATCACCCGGCTGAGCTTCA
GCCTGCTGCTGCAACTGGTGCTGGCTATCTTTCTGCTGGCCCTGCTGATCGTGCTGCTGGTGCTCCTGAT
CTACCTGAAAGAGCTGCTGAGAGAGCTGGAACGGCTGCAGAGAGAGGGAAGCTCTGACGAGGATGTGCGA
GAACTGCTGCGCGAGATCAAGTGGCTGGTCATCGTGATCGTGGCCCTGGTTATCATCATCATGGTGCTGG
TCCTGGTCATCATTGCCCTGGCCGTGCTGCAGATGTACCTCGTGCGGGAACTGAAGAGACAGGACGGATC
CGGCGGCTCCATGGCCTCCTCCGAGGACGTCATCAAGGAGTTCATGCGCTTCAAGGTGCGCATGGAGGGC
TCCGTGAACGGCCACGAGTTCGAGATCGAGGGCGAGGGCGAGGGCCGCCCCTACGAGGGCACCCAGACCG
CCAAGCTGAAGGTGACCAAGGGCGGCCCCCTGCCCTTCGCCTGGGACATCCTGTCCCCTCAGTTCCAGTA
CGGCTCCAAGGCCTACGTGAAGCACCCCGCCGACATCCCCGACTACTTGAAGCTGTCCTTCCCCGAGGGC
TTCAAGTGGGAGCGCGTGATGAACTTCGAGGACGGCGGCGTGGTGACCGTGACCCAGGACTCCTCCCTGC
AGGACGGCGAGTTCATCTACAAGGTGAAGCTGCGCGGCACCAACTTCCCCTCCGACGGCCCCGTAATGCA
GAAGAAGACCATGGGCTGGGAGGCCTCCACCGAGCGGATGTACCCCGAGGACGGCGCCCTGAAGGGCGAG
ATCAAGATGAGGCTGAAGCTGAAGGACGGCGGCCACTACGACGCCGAGGTCAAGACCACCTACATGGCCA
AGAAGCCCGTGCAGCTGCCCGGCGCCTACAAGACCGACATCAAGCTGGACATCACCTCCCACAACGAGGA
CTACACCATCGTGGAACAGTACGAGCGCGCCGAGGGCCGCCACTCCACCGGCGCCTCCGGCTCCGAATTC
GATTACAAGGACCACGATGGCGACTATAAGGATCACGACATCGACTACAAGGACGATGACGACAAGTGAG
CTAGCTTGACTGACTGAGATACAGCGTACCTTCAGCTCACAGACATGATAAGATACATTGATGAGTTTGG
ACAAACCACAACTAGAATGCAGTGAAAAAAATGCTTTATTTGTGAAATTTGTGATGCTATTGCTTTATTT
GTAACCATTATAAGCTGCAATAAACAAGTTAACAACAACAATTGCATTCATTTTATGTTTCAGGTTCAGG
GGGAGGTGTGGGAGGTTTTTTAAAGCAAGTAAAACCTCTACAAATGTGGTATTGGCCCATCTCTATCGGT
ATCGTAGCATAACCCCTTGGGGCCTCTAAACGGGTCTTGAGGGGTTTTTTGTGCCCCTCGGGCCGGATTG
CTATCTACCGGCATTGGCGCAGAAAAAAATGCCTGATGCGACGCTGCGCGTCTTATACTCCCACATATGC
CAGATTCAGCAACGGATACGGCTTCCCCAACTTGCCCACTTCCATACGTGTCCTCCTTACCAGAAATTTA
TCCTTAAGGTCGTCAGCTATCCTGCAGGCGATCTCTCGATTTCGATCAAGACATTCCTTTAATGGTCTTT
TCTGGACACCACTAGGGGTCAGAAGTAGTTCATCAAACTTTCTTCCCTCCCTAATCTCATTGGTTACCTT
GGGCTATCGAAACTTAATTAACCAGTCAAGTCAGCTACTTGGCGAGATCGACTTGTCTGGGTTTCGACTA
CGCTCAGAATTGCGTCAGTCAAGTTCGATCTGGTCCTTGCTATTGCACCCGTTCTCCGATTACGAGTTTC
ATTTAAATCATGTGAGCAAAAGGCCAGCAAAAGGCCAGGAACCGTAAAAAGGCCGCGTTGCTGGCGTTTT
TCCATAGGCTCCGCCCCCCTGACGAGCATCACAAAAATCGACGCTCAAGTCAGAGGTGGCGAAACCCGAC
AGGACTATAAAGATACCAGGCGTTTCCCCCTGGAAGCTCCCTCGTGCGCTCTCCTGTTCCGACCCTGCCG
CTTACCGGATACCTGTCCGCCTTTCTCCCTTCGGGAAGCGTGGCGCTTTCTCATAGCTCACGCTGTAGGT
ATCTCAGTTCGGTGTAGGTCGTTCGCTCCAAGCTGGGCTGTGTGCACGAACCCCCCGTTCAGCCCGACCG
CTGCGCCTTATCCGGTAACTATCGTCTTGAGTCCAACCCGGTAAGACACGACTTATCGCCACTGGCAGCA
GCCACTGGTAACAGGATTAGCAGAGCGAGGTATGTAGGCGGTGCTACAGAGTTCTTGAAGTGGTGGCCTA
ACTACGGCTACACTAGAAGAACAGTATTTGGTATCTGCGCTCTGCTGAAGCCAGTTACCTTCGGAAAAAG
AGTTGGTAGCTCTTGATCCGGCAAACAAACCACCGCTGGTAGCGGTGGTTTTTTTGTTTGCAAGCAGCAG
ATTACGCGCAGAAAAAAAGGATCTCAAGAAGATCCTTTGATCTTTTCTACGGGGTCTGACGCTCAGTGGA
ACGAAAACTCACGTTAAGGGATTTTGGTCATGAGATTATCAAAAAGGATCTTCACCTAGATCCTTTTAAA
TTAAAAATGAAGTTTTAAATCAATCTAAAGTATATATGAGTAAACTTGGTCTGACAGTTACCAATGCTTA
ATCAGTGAGGCACCTATCTCAGCGATCTGTCTATTTCGTTCATCCATAGTTGCATTTAAATTTCCGAACT
CTCCAAGGCCCTCGTCGGAAAATCTTCAAACCTTTCGTCCGATCCATCTTGCAGGCTACCTCTCGAACGA
ACTATCGCAAGTCTCTTGGCCGGCCTTGCGCCTTGGCTATTGCTTGGCAGCGCCTATCGCCAGGTATTAC
TCCAATCCCGAATATCCGAGATCGGGATCACCCGAGAGAAGTTCAACCTACATCCTCAATCCCGATCTAT
CCGAGATCCGAGGAATATCGAAATCGGGGCGCGCCTGGCCTCCGCGCCGGGTTTTGGCGCCTCCCGCGGG
CGCCCCCCTCGTCACGGCGAGCGCTGCCACGTCAGACGAAGGGCGCAGGAGCGTCCTGATCCTTCCGCCC
GGACGCTCAGGACAGCGGCCCGCTGCTCATAAGACTCGGCCTTAGAACCCCAGTATCAGCAGAAGGACAT
TTTAGGACGGGACTTGGGTGACTCTAGGGCACTGGTTTTCTTTCCAGAGAGCGGAACAGGCGAGGAAAAG
TAGTCCCTTCTCGGCGATTCTGCGGAGGGATCTCCGTGGGGCGGTGAACGCCGATGATTATATAAGGACG
CGCCGGGTGTGGCACAGCTAGTTCCGTCGCAGCCGGGATTTGGGTCGCGGTTCTTGTTTGTGGATCGCTG
TGATCGTCACTTGGTGAGTAGCGGGCTGCTGGGCTGGCCGGGGCTTTCGTGGCCGCCGGGCCGCTCGGTG
GGACGGAAGCGTGTGGAGAGACCGCCAAGGGCTGTAGTCTGGGTCCGCGAGCAAGGTTGCCCTGAACTGG
GGGTTGGGGGGAGCGCAGCAAAATGGCGGCTGTTCCCGAGTCTTGAATGGAAGACGCTTGTGAGGCGGGC
TGTGAGGTCGTTGAAACAAGGTGGGGGGCATGGTGGGCGGCAAGAACCCAAGGTCTTGAGCCCTTCGCTA
ATGCGGGAAAGCTCTTATTCGGGTGAGATGGGCTGGGCACCATCTGGGGACCCTGACGTGAAGTTTGTCA
CTGACTGGAGAACTCGGTTTGTCGTCTGTTGCGGGGGCGGCAGTTATGGCGGTGCCGTTGGGCAGTGCAC
CCGTACCTTTGGGAGCGCGCGCCCTCGTCGTGTCGTGACGTCACCCGTTCTGTTGGCTTATAATGCAGGG
TGGGGCCACCTGCCGGTAGGTGTGCGGTAGGCTTTTCTCCGTCGCAGGACGCAGGGTTCGGGCCTAGGGT
AGGCTCTCCTGAATCGACAGGCGCCGGACCTCTGGTGAGGGGAGGGATAAGTGAGGCGTCAGTTTCTTTG
GTCGGTTTTATGTACCTATCTTCTTAAGTAGCTGAAGCTCCGGTTTTGAACTATGCGCTCGGGGTTGGCG
AGTGTGTTTTGTGAAGTTTTTTAGGCACCTTTTGAAATGTAATCATTTGGGTCAATATGTAATTTTCAGT
GTTAGACTTGTAAATTGTCCGCTAAATTCTGGCCGTTTTTGGCTTTTTTGTTAGACAACATGACCGAGTA
CAAGCCCACGGTGCGCCTCGCCACCCGCGACGACGTCCCCAGGGCCGTACGCACCCTCGCCGCCGCGTTC
GCCGACTACCCCGCCACGCGCCACACCGTCGATCCGGACCGCCACATCGAGCGGGTCACCGAGCTGCAAG
AACTCTTCCTCACGCGCGTCGGGCTCGACATCGGCAAGGTGTGGGTCGCGGACGACGGCGCCGCGGTGGC
GGTCTGGACCACGCCGGAGAGCGTCGAAGCGGGGGCGGTGTTCGCCGAGATCGGCCCGCGCATGGCCGAG
TTGAGCGGTTCCCGGCTGGCCGCGCAGCAACAGATGGAGGGCCTCCTGGCGCCGCACCGGCCCAAGGAGC
CCGCGTGGTTCCTGGCCACCGTCGGCGTCTCGCCCGACCACCAGGGCAAGGGTCTGGGCAGCGCCGTCGT
GCTCCCCGGAGTGGAGGCCGCCGAGCGCGCCGGGGTGCCCGCCTTCCTGGAGACCTCCGCGCCCCGCAAC
CTCCCCTTCTACGAGCGGCTCGGCTTCACCGTCACCGCCGACGTCGAGGTGCCCGAAGGACCGCGCACCT
GGTGCATGACCCGCAAGCCCGGTGCCTAGGCTAGTATGTAAGCCTAGTCTTAGATAATAAAATCGCTATC
CATCGAAGATGGATGTGTGTTGGTTTTTTGTGTGTGTAACGCTAGGCGCGCCTGGTGTACCGAGAACGAT
CCTCTCAGTGCGAGTCTCGACGATCCATATCGTTGCTTGGCAGTCAGCCAGTCGGAATCCAGCTTGGGAC
CCAGGAAGTCCAATCGTCAGATATTGTACTCAAGCCTGGTCACGGCAGCGTACCGATCTGTTTAAACCTA
GATATTGATAGTCTGATCGGTCAACGTATAATCGAGTCCTAGCTTTTGCAAACATCTATCAAGAGACAGG
ATCAGCAGGAGGCTTTCGCATGAGTATTCAACATTTCCGTGTCGCCCTTATTCCCTTTTTTGCGGCATTT
TGCCTTCCTGTTTTTGCTCACCCAGAAACGCTGGTGAAAGTAAAAGATGCTGAAGATCAGTTGGGTGCGC
GAGTGGGTTACATCGAACTGGATCTCAACAGCGGTAAGATCCTTGAGAGTTTTCGCCCCGAAGAACGCTT
TCCAATGATGAGCACTTTTAAAGTTCTGCTATGTGGCGCGGTATTATCCCGTATTGACGCCGGGCAAGAG
CAACTCGGTCGCCGCATACACTATTCTCAGAATGACTTGGTTGAGTATTCACCAGTCACAGAAAAGCATC
TTACGGATGGCATGACAGTAAGAGAATTATGCAGTGCTGCCATAACCATGAGTGATAACACTGCGGCCAA
CTTACTTCTGACAACGATTGGAGGACCGAAGGAGCTAACCGCTTTTTTGCACAACATGGGGGATCATGTA
ACTCGCCTTGATCGTTGGGAACCGGAGCTGAATGAAGCCATACCAAACGACGAGCGTGACACCACGATGC
CTGTAGCAATGGCAACAACCTTGCGTAAACTATTAACTGGCGAACTACTTACTCTAGCTTCCCGGCAACA
GTTGATAGACTGGATGGAGGCGGATAAAGTTGCAGGACCACTTCTGCGCTCGGCCCTTCCGGCTGGCTGG
TTTATTGCTGATAAATCTGGAGCCGGTGAGCGTGGGTCTCGCGGTATCATTGCAGCACTGGGGCCAGATG
GTAAGCCCTCCCGTATCGTAGTTATCTACACGACGGGGAGTCAGGCAACTATGGATGAACGAAATAGACA
GATCGCTGAGATAGGTGCCTCACTGATTAAGCATTGGTAACCGATTCTAGGTGCATTGGCGCAGAAAAAA
ATGCCTGATGCGACGCTGCGCGTCTTATACTCCCACATATGCCAGATTCAGCAACGGATACGGCTTCCCC
AACTTGCCCACTTCCATACGTGTCCTCCTTACCAGAAATTTATCCTTAAGATCCCGAATCGTTTAAACTC
GACTCTGGCTCTATCGAATCTCCGTCGTTTCGAGCTTACGCGAACAGCCGTGGCGCTCATTTGCTCGTCG
GGCATCGAATCTCGTCAGCTATCGTCAGCTTACCTTTTTGGCAGCGATCGCGGCTCCCGACATCTTGGAC
CATTAGCTCCACAGGTATCTTCTTCCCTCTAGTGGTCATAACAGCAGCTTCAGCTACCTCTCAATTCAAA
AAACCCCTCAAGACCCGTTTAGAGGCCCCAAGGGGTTATGCTATCAATCGTTGCGTTACACACACAAAAA
ACCAACACACATCCATCTTCGATGGATAGCGATTTTATTATCTAACTGCTGATCGAGTGTAGCCAGATCT
AGTAATCAATTACGGGGTCATTAGTTCATAGCCCATATATGGAGTTCCGCGTTACATAACTTACGGTAAA
TGGCCCGCCTGGCTGACCGCCCAACGACCCCCGCCCATTGACGTCAATAATGACGTATGTTCCCATAGTA
ACGCCAATAGGGACTTTCCATTGACGTCAATGGGTGGAGTATTTACGGTAAACTGCCCACTTGGCAGTAC
ATCAAGTGTATCATATGCCAAGTACGCCCCCTATTGACGTCAATGACGGTAAATGGCCCGCCTGGCATTA
TGCCCAGTACATGACCTTATGGGACTTTCCTACTTGGCAGTACATCTACGTATTAGTCATCGCTATTACC
ATGCTGATGCGGTTTTGGCAGTACATCAATGGGCGTGGATAGCGGTTTGACTCACGGGGATTTCCAAGTC
TCCACCCCATTGACGTCAATGGGAGTTTGTTTTGGCACCAAAATCAACGGGACTTTCCAAAATGTCGTAA
CAACTCCGCCCCATTGACGCAAATGGGCGGTAGGCGTGTACGGTGGGAGGTCTATATAAGCAGAGCTGGT
TTAGTGAACCGTCAGATCAGATCTTTGTCGATCCTACCATCCACTC
